Addgene plasmid #136825: pEBTet-SNAP-Cep152
Purpose: Mammalian expression of the centrosomal protein Cep152 N-terminally fused to SNAP-tag
Depositing lab: Kai Johnsson. Depositing organization: Swiss Federal Institute of Technology (EPFL). Publication: Selective chemical crosslinking reveals a Cep57-Cep63-Cep152 centrosomal complex. Lukinavicius G, Lavogina D, Orpinell M, Umezawa K, Reymond L, Garin N, Gonczy P, Johnsson K. Curr Biol. 2013 Feb 4;23(3):265-70. doi: 10.1016/j.cub.2012.12.030. Epub 2013 Jan 17. PubMed 23333316.
Backbone
  Vector backbone: pEBTet
  Backbone size w/o insert (bp): 11276
  Vector type: Mammalian Expression
  Selectable markers: Puromycin
Growth in bacteria
  Bacterial resistance: Ampicillin, 100 μg/mL
  Growth temperature: 37°C
  Growth strain: DH5alpha
  Copy number: High Copy
Gene/Insert
  Gene/Insert name: SNAP-Cep152
  Species: H. sapiens (human), Synthetic
  Insert size (bp): 5853
  Entrez Gene: CEP152 (a.k.a. MCPH4, MCPH9, SCKL5)
  Promoter: CMV-TetO2
  Tag / fusion protein: FLAG-tag / His-tag (N terminal on insert)
  Cloning method: Gateway Cloning
  Sequencing primers: 5′ CMV_Fwd; 3′ BGH_Rev
Terms and licenses: Academic/Nonprofit Terms; Industry Terms: Not Available to Industry
How to cite: pEBTet-SNAP-Cep152 was a gift from Kai Johnsson (Addgene plasmid # 136825 ; http://n2t.net/addgene:136825 ; RRID:Addgene_136825)
