[The description below was written by a language model from this plasmid's Addgene catalogue record and pLannotate feature annotations shown in this document.]
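Description:
pEBTet-SNAP-Cep152 is a mammalian expression plasmid built on the pEBTet backbone, an Epstein-Barr virus-derived episomal vector with built-in tetracycline regulation. It carries the EBV oriP origin together with the EBNA1 coding sequence, which allow the plasmid to be retained and replicated extrachromosomally in suitable mammalian cells. An SV40 promoter-driven puromycin N-acetyltransferase cassette provides selection of those cells. In E. coli it is propagated through a high-copy ColE1/pUC-type origin with ampicillin resistance. A few short remnants of pBR322 (tetracycline resistance, bom) and of flanking EBV genes are annotated but are not functional parts.

The payload is human CEP152, a centrosomal scaffold protein required for centriole duplication. It is fused at its N terminus to SNAP-tag, which the annotation detects as a fragment of human MGMT, the alkyltransferase from which SNAP-tag was engineered. A His tag lies immediately upstream of SNAP; the catalogue also lists a FLAG tag, which the feature tables do not annotate. CEP152 was introduced by Gateway cloning and is flanked by attB1 and attB2 sites, with a bGH polyadenylation signal downstream. Expression is driven by a CMV enhancer/promoter followed by two tet operator sites (CMV-TetO2). A separate cassette, with an RSV promoter, a rabbit β-globin intron and an SV40 poly(A) signal, expresses TetR, which represses the CMV-TetO2 promoter until tetracycline or doxycycline is added.

The construct therefore suits inducible expression of SNAP-Cep152 in puromycin-selected cells, with covalent SNAP-tag labelling or chemical crosslinking used to study centrosomal protein complexes. The depositor sequence and the repository's sequencing result share the same feature layout but differ by about 120 nt. The difference falls in oriP, which is annotated as full length in the depositor record and as a fragment in the sequencing result.
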