Features (pLannotate 1.2.2; 31 found; start..end, strand, type, name):
     85..196     +  polyA_signal   bGH poly(A) signal: bovine growth hormone polyadenylation signal
    737..2526    -  rep_origin     oriP: Epstein-Barr virus oriP replication origin (Yates et al., 2000)
   2527..2745    -  CDS            gL (fragment): GL_EBVB9 - Experimental evidence at protein level: Swiss-Prot protein existence level 1. The heterodimer glycoprotein H-glycoprotein L is required for the fusion of viral and plasma membranes leading to virus entry into the host cell. Acts as a functional inhibitor of gH and maintains gH in an inhibited form. Upon binding to host integrins, gL dissociates from gH leading to activation of the viral fusion glycoproteins gB and gH. Fusion of EBV with B-lymphocytes requires the additional receptor- binding protein gp42, which forms a complex with gH/gL. The heterodimer gH/gL targets also host EPHA
   2828..4755    -  CDS            EBNA1 (fragment): Epstein-Barr nuclear antigen 1, also known as EBNA-1 crucial for latent viral infection, and for episomal amplification of vectors containing the oriP origin (Okita et al., 2013)
   4793..5137    -  CDS            BRRF2_EBVB9 (fragment): Protein inferred from homology: Swiss-Prot protein existence level 3. From Epstein-Barr virus (strain B95-8) (HHV-4) (Human herpesvirus 4).
   5140..5163    -  promoter       tet promoter (fragment): E. coli promoter for tetracycline efflux protein gene
   5276..5380    +  promoter       AmpR promoter: bla
   5381..6241    +  CDS            AmpR: β-lactamase; bla; confers resistance to ampicillin, carbenicillin, and related antibiotics
   6412..7000    +  rep_origin     ori: high-copy-number ColE1/pMB1/pBR322/pUC origin of replication
   7046..7169    -  CDS            TcR (fragment): tetracycline efflux protein; tet; confers resistance to tetracycline
   7207..7504    +  promoter       SV40 promoter: SV40 enhancer and early promoter
   7581..8180    +  CDS            PuroR: puromycin N-acetyltransferase; pac from Streptomyces alboniger; confers resistance to puromycin
   8271..8405    +  polyA_signal   SV40 poly(A) signal: SV40 polyadenylation signal
   8527..8579    -  misc_feature   bom (fragment): basis of mobility region from pBR322
   8710..8803    +  ncRNA          Retro dr1: Accession: RF00214 - Retrovirus direct repeat 1 (dr1)
   8839..9100    +  promoter       RSV promoter: Rous sarcoma virus enhancer/promoter
   9126..9186    +  promoter       SV40 promoter (fragment): SV40 early promoter
   9217..9789    +  intron         β-globin intron: intron from rabbit β-globin gene
   9844..9862    +  promoter       T7 promoter: promoter for bacteriophage T7 RNA polymerase
   9873..10493   +  CDS            tetR: TETR2_ECOLX - Experimental evidence at protein level: Swiss-Prot protein existence level 1. TetR is the repressor of the tetracycline resistance element; its N-terminal region forms a helix-turn-helix structure and binds DNA. Binding of tetracycline to TetR reduces the repressor affinity for the tetracycline resistance gene (tetA) promoter operator sites. From Escherichia coli.
  10535..10656   +  polyA_signal   SV40 poly(A) signal: SV40 polyadenylation signal
  10711..11090   +  enhancer       CMV enhancer: human cytomegalovirus immediate early enhancer
  11091..11294   +  promoter       CMV promoter: human cytomegalovirus (CMV) immediate early promoter
  11296..11315   +  promoter       PLtetO-1 promoter (fragment): modified phage lambda PL promoter with tet operator sites (Lutz and Bujard, 1997)
  11317..11336   +  promoter       PLtetO-1 promoter (fragment): modified phage lambda PL promoter with tet operator sites (Lutz and Bujard, 1997)
  11344..11377   +  promoter       TRE3GV promoter (fragment): 3rd-generation Tet-responsive promoter that can be activated by binding of Tet-On® 3G, optimized for retroviral and lentiviral vectors
  11493..11510   +  CDS            9xHis (fragment): 9xHis affinity tag
  11511..12053   +  CDS            MGMT (fragment): MGMT_HUMAN - Experimental evidence at protein level: Swiss-Prot protein existence level 1. Involved in the cellular defense against the biological effects of O6-methylguanine (O6-MeG) and O4-methylthymine (O4-MeT) in DNA. Repairs the methylated nucleobase in DNA by stoichiometrically transferring the methyl group to a cysteine residue in the enzyme. This is a suicide reaction: the enzyme is irreversibly inactivated. From Homo sapiens (Human).
  12096..12120   +  protein_bind   attB1: mutant version of attB; recombination site for the Gateway® BP reaction BP Clonase™
  12138..17099   +  CDS            CEP152: CE152_HUMAN - Also known as KIAA0912. Experimental evidence at protein level: Swiss-Prot protein existence level 1. Necessary for centrosome duplication; the function seems also to involve CEP63, CDK5RAP2 and WDR62 through a stepwise assembled complex at the centrosome that recruits CDK2 required for centriole duplication (PubMed:26297806). Acts as a molecular scaffold facilitating the interaction of PLK4 and CENPJ, 2 molecules involved in centriole formation (PubMed:21059844, PubMed:20852615). Proposed to snatch PLK4 away from PLK4:CEP92 complexes in early G1 daughter centriole and to reposit
  17119..14      -  protein_bind   attB2 (across the origin): mutant version of attB; recombination site for the Gateway® BP reaction BP Clonase™
>Addgene plasmid #136825 | pEBTet-SNAP-Cep152 | depositor full sequence | sequence record 264082 | Full Sequence
TTGTACAAAGTGGTGATGGCAGCTAGCGGCGCGCCCGGCCGCTCGAGTCTAGAGGGCCCGTTTAAACCCG
CTGATCAGCCTCGACTGTGCCTTCTAGTTGCCAGCCATCTGTTGTTTGCCCCTCCCCCGTGCCTTCCTTG
ACCCTGGAAGGTGCCACTCCCACTGTCCTTTCCTAATAAAATGAGGAAATTGCATCGCATTGTCTGAGTA
GGTGTCATTCTATTCTGGGGGGTGGGGTGGGGCAGGACAGCAAGGGGGAGGATTGGGAAGACAATAGCAG
GCTAGAGGATCGATCCCCGCCCCGGACGAACTAAACCTGACTACGACATCTCTGCCCCTTCTTCGCGGGG
CAGTGCATGTAATCCCTTCAGTTGGTTGGTACAACTTGCCAACTGGGCCCTGTTCCACATGTGACACGGG
GGGGGACCAAACACAAAGGGGTTCTCTGACTGTAGTTGACATCCTTATAAATGGATGTGCACATTTGCCA
ACACTGAGTGGCTTTCATCCTGGAGCAGACTTTGCAGTCTGTGGACTGCAACACAACATTGCCTTTATGT
GTAACTCTTGGCTGAAGCTCTTACACCAATGCTGGGGGACATGTACCTCCCAGGGGCCCAGGAAGACTAC
GGGAGGCTACACCAACGTCAATCAGAGGGGCCTGTGTAGCTACCGATAAGCGGACCCTCAAGAGGGCATT
AGCAATAGTGTTTATAAGGCCCCCTTGTTAACCCTAAACGGGTAGCATATGCTTCCCGGGTAGTAGTATA
TACTATCCAGACTAACCCTAATTCAATAGCATATGTTACCCAACGGGAAGCATATGCTATCGAATTAGGG
TTAGTAAAAGGGTCCTAAGGAACAGCGATATCTCCCACCCCATGAGCTGTCACGGTTTTATTTACATGGG
GTCAGGATTCCACGAGGGTAGTGAACCATTTTAGTCACAAGGGCAGTGGCTGAAGATCAAGGAGCGGGCA
GTGAACTCTCCTGAATCTTCGCCTGCTTCTTCATTCTCCTTCGTTTAGCTAATAGAATAACTGCTGAGTT
GTGAACAGTAAGGTGTATGTGAGGTGCTCGAAAACAAGGTTTCAGGTGACGCCCCCAGAATAAAATTTGG
ACGGGGGGTTCAGTGGTGGCATTGTGCTATGACACCAATATAACCCTCACAAACCCCTTGGGCAATAAAT
ACTAGTGTAGGAATGAAACATTCTGAATATCTTTAACAATAGAAATCCATGGGGTGGGGACAAGCCGTAA
AGACTGGATGTCCATCTCACACGAATTTATGGCTATGGGCAACACATAATCCTAGTGCAATATGATACTG
GGGTTATTAAGATGTGTCCCAGGCAGGGACCAAGACAGGTGAACCATGTTGTTACACTCTATTTGTAACA
AGGGGAAAGAGAGTGGACGCCGACAGCAGCGGACTCCACTGGTTGTCTCTAACACCCCCGAAAATTAAAC
GGGGCTCCACGCCAATGGGGCCCATAAACAAAGACAAGTGGCCACTCTTTTTTTTGAAATTGTGGAGTGG
GGGCACGCGTCAGCCCCCACACGCCGCCCTGCGGTTTTGGACTGTAAAATAAGGGTGTAATAACTTGGCT
GATTGTAACCCCGCTAACCACTGCGGTCAAACCACTTGCCCACAAAACCACTAATGGCACCCCGGGGAAT
ACCTGCATAAGTAGGTGGGCGGGCCAAGATAGGGGCGCGATTGCTGCGATCTGGAGGACAAATTACACAC
ACTTGCGCCTGAGCGCCAAGCACAGGGTTGTTGGTCCTCATATTCACGAGGTCGCTGAGAGCACGGTGGG
CTAATGTTGCCATGGGTAGCATATACTACCCAAATATCTGGATAGCATATGCTATCCTAATCTATATCTG
GGTAGCATAGGCTATCCTAATCTATATCTGGGTAGCATATGCTATCCTAATCTATATCTGGGTAGTATAT
GCTATCCTAATTTATATCTGGGTAGCATAGGCTATCCTAATCTATATCTGGGTAGCATATGCTATCCTAA
TCTATATCTGGGTAGTATATGCTATCCTAATCTGTATCCGGGTAGCATATGCTATCCTAATAGAGATTAG
GGTAGTATATGCTATCCTAATTTATATCTGGGTAGCATATACTACCCAAATATCTGGATAGCATATGCTA
TCCTAATCTATATCTGGGTAGCATATGCTATCCTAATCTATATCTGGGTAGCATAGGCTATCCTAATCTA
TATCTGGGTAGCATATGCTATCCTAATCTATATCTGGGTAGTATATGCTATCCTAATTTATATCTGGGTA
GCATAGGCTATCCTAATCTATATCTGGGTAGCATATGCTATCCTAATCTATATCTGGGTAGTATATGCTA
TCCTAATCTGTATCCGGGTAGCATATGCTATCCTCATGCATATACAGTCAGCATATGATACCCAGTAGTA
GAGTGGGAGTGCTATCCTTTGCATATGCCGCCACCTCCCAAGGGGGCGTGAATTTTCGCTGCTTGTCCTT
TTCCTGCTGGTTGCTCCCATTCTTAGGTGAATTTAAGGAGGCCAGGCTAAAGCCGTCGCATGTCTGATTG
CTCACCAGGTAAATGTCGCTAATGTTTTCCAACGCGAGAAGGTGTTGAGCGCGGAGCTGAGTGACGTGAC
AACATGGGTATGCCCAATTGCCCCATGTTGGGAGGACGAAAATGGTGACAAGACAGATGGCCAGAAATAC
ACCAACAGCACGCATGATGTCTACTGGGGATTTATTCTTTAGTGCGGGGGAATACACGGCTTTTAATACG
ATTGAGGGCGTCTCCTAACAAGTTACATCACTCCTGCCCTTCCTCACCCTCATCTCCATCACCTCCTTCA
TCTCCGTCATCTCCGTCATCACCCTCCGCGGCAGCCCCTTCCACCATAGGTGGAAACCAGGGAGGCAAAT
CTACTCCATCGTCAAAGCTGCACACAGTCACCCTGATATTGCAGGTAGGAGCGGGCTTTGTCATAACAAG
GTCCTTAATCGCATCCTTCAAAACCTCAGCAAATATATGAGTTTGTAAAAAGACCATGAAATAACAGACA
ATGGACTCCCTTAGCGGGCCAGGTTGTGGGCCGGGTCCAGGGGCCATTCCAAAGGGGAGACGACTCAATG
GTGTAAGACGACATTGTGGAATAGCAAGGGCAGTTCCTCGCCTTAGGTTGTAAAGGGAGGTCTTACTACC
TCCATATACGAACACACCGGCGACCCAAGTTCCTTCGTCGGTAGTCCTTTCTACGTGACTCCTAGCCAGG
AGAGCTCTTAAACCTTCTGCAATGTTCTCAAATTTCGGGTTGGAACCTCCTTGACCACGATGCTTTTCCA
AACCACCCTCCTTTTTTGCGCCCTGCCTCCATCACCCTGACCCCGGGGTCCAGTGCTTGGGCCTTCTCCT
GGGTCATCTGCGGGGCCCTGCTCTATCGCTCCCGGGGGCACGTCAGGCTCACCATCTGGGCCACCTTCTT
GGTGGTATTCAAAATAATCGGCTTCCCCTACAGGGTGGAAAAATGGCCTTCTACCTGGAGGGGGCCTGCG
CGGTGGAGACCCGGATGATGATGACTGACTACTGGGACTCCTGGGCCTCTTTTCTCCACGTCCACGACCT
CTCCCCCTGGCTCTTTCACGACTTCCCCCCCTGGCTCTTTCACGTCCTCTACCCCGGCGGCCTCCACTAC
CTCCTCGACCCCGGCCTCCACTACCTCCTCGACCCCGGCCTCCACTGCCTCCTCGACCCCGGCCTCCACC
TCCTGCTCCTGCCCCTCCTGCTCCTGCCCCTCCTCCTGCTCCTGCCCCTCCTGCCCCTCCTGCTCCTGCC
CCTCCTGCCCCTCCTGCTCCTGCCCCTCCTGCCCCTCCTGCTCCTGCCCCTCCTGCCCCTCCTCCTGCTC
CTGCCCCTCCTGCCCCTCCTCCTGCTCCTGCCCCTCCTGCCCCTCCTGCTCCTGCCCCTCCTGCCCCTCC
TGCTCCTGCCCCTCCTGCCCCTCCTGCTCCTGCCCCTCCTGCTCCTGCCCCTCCTGCTCCTGCCCCTCCT
GCTCCTGCCCCTCCTGCCCCTCCTGCCCCTCCTCCTGCTCCTGCCCCTCCTGCTCCTGCCCCTCCTGCCC
CTCCTGCCCCTCCTGCTCCTGCCCCTCCTCCTGCTCCTGCCCCTCCTGCCCCTCCTGCCCCTCCTCCTGC
TCCTGCCCCTCCTGCCCCTCCTCCTGCTCCTGCCCCTCCTCCTGCTCCTGCCCCTCCTGCCCCTCCTGCC
CCTCCTCCTGCTCCTGCCCCTCCTGCCCCTCCTCCTGCTCCTGCCCCTCCTCCTGCTCCTGCCCCTCCTG
CCCCTCCTGCCCCTCCTCCTGCTCCTGCCCCTCCTCCTGCTCCTGCCCCTCCTGCCCCTCCTGCCCCTCC
TGCCCCTCCTCCTGCTCCTGCCCCTCCTCCTGCTCCTGCCCCTCCTGCTCCTGCCCCTCCCGCTCCTGCT
CCTGCTCCTGTTCCACCGTGGGTCCCTTTGCAGCCAATGCAACTTGGACGTTTTTGGGGTCTCCGGACAC
CATCTCTATGTCTTGGCCCTGATCCTGAGCCGCCCGGGGCTCCTGGTCTTCCGCCTCCTCGTCCTCGTCC
TCTTCCCCGTCCTCGTCCATGGTTATCACCCCCTCTTCTTTGAGGTCCACTGCCGCCGGAGCCTTCTGGT
CCAGATGTGTCTCCCTTCTCTCCTAGGCCATTTCCAGGTCCTGTACCTGGCCCCTCGTCAGACATGATTC
ACACTAAAAGAGATCAATAGACATCTTTATTAGACGACGCTCAGTGAATACAGGGAGTGCAGACTCCTGC
CCCCTCCAACAGCCCCCCCACCCTCATCCCCTTCATGGTCGCTGTCAGACAGATCCAGGTCTGAAAATTC
CCCATCCTCCGAACCATCCTCGTCCTCATCACCAATTACTCGCAGCCCGGAAAACTCCCGCTGAACATCC
TCAAGATTTGCGTCCTGAGCCTCAAGCCAGGCCTCAAATTCCTCGTCCCCCTTTTTGCTGGACGGTAGGG
ATGGGGATTCTCGGGACCCCTCCTCTTCCTCTTCAAGGTCACCAGACAGAGATGCTACTGGGGCAACGGA
AGAAAAGCTGGGTGCGGCCTGTGAGGATCAGCTTATCGATGATAAGCTGTCAAACATGAGAATTCTTGAA
GACGAAAGGGCCTCGTGATACGCCTATTTTTATAGGTTAATGTCATGATAATAATGGTTTCTTAGACGTC
AGGTGGCACTTTTCGGGGAAATGTGCGCGGAACCCCTATTTGTTTATTTTTCTAAATACATTCAAATATG
TATCCGCTCATGAGACAATAACCCTGATAAATGCTTCAATAATATTGAAAAAGGAAGAGTATGAGTATTC
AACATTTCCGTGTCGCCCTTATTCCCTTTTTTGCGGCATTTTGCCTTCCTGTTTTTGCTCACCCAGAAAC
GCTGGTGAAAGTAAAAGATGCTGAAGATCAGTTGGGTGCACGAGTGGGTTACATCGAACTGGATCTCAAC
AGCGGTAAGATCCTTGAGAGTTTTCGCCCCGAAGAACGTTTTCCAATGATGAGCACTTTTAAAGTTCTGC
TATGTGGCGCGGTATTATCCCGTGTTGACGCCGGGCAAGAGCAACTCGGTCGCCGCATACACTATTCTCA
GAATGACTTGGTTGAGTACTCACCAGTCACAGAAAAGCATCTTACGGATGGCATGACAGTAAGAGAATTA
TGCAGTGCTGCCATAACCATGAGTGATAACACTGCGGCCAACTTACTTCTGACAACGATCGGAGGACCGA
AGGAGCTAACCGCTTTTTTGCACAACATGGGGGATCATGTAACTCGCCTTGATCGTTGGGAACCGGAGCT
GAATGAAGCCATACCAAACGACGAGCGTGACACCACGATGCCTGCAGCAATGGCAACAACGTTGCGCAAA
CTATTAACTGGCGAACTACTTACTCTAGCTTCCCGGCAACAATTAATAGACTGGATGGAGGCGGATAAAG
TTGCAGGACCACTTCTGCGCTCGGCCCTTCCGGCTGGCTGGTTTATTGCTGATAAATCTGGAGCCGGTGA
GCGTGGGTCTCGCGGTATCATTGCAGCACTGGGGCCAGATGGTAAGCCCTCCCGTATCGTAGTTATCTAC
ACGACGGGGAGTCAGGCAACTATGGATGAACGAAATAGACAGATCGCTGAGATAGGTGCCTCACTGATTA
AGCATTGGTAACTGTCAGACCAAGTTTACTCATATATACTTTAGATTGATTTAAAACTTCATTTTTAATT
TAAAAGGATCTAGGTGAAGATCCTTTTTGATAATCTCATGACCAAAATCCCTTAACGTGAGTTTTCGTTC
CACTGAGCGTCAGACCCCGTAGAAAAGATCAAAGGATCTTCTTGAGATCCTTTTTTTCTGCGCGTAATCT
GCTGCTTGCAAACAAAAAAACCACCGCTACCAGCGGTGGTTTGTTTGCCGGATCAAGAGCTACCAACTCT
TTTTCCGAAGGTAACTGGCTTCAGCAGAGCGCAGATACCAAATACTGTCCTTCTAGTGTAGCCGTAGTTA
GGCCACCACTTCAAGAACTCTGTAGCACCGCCTACATACCTCGCTCTGCTAATCCTGTTACCAGTGGCTG
CTGCCAGTGGCGATAAGTCGTGTCTTACCGGGTTGGACTCAAGACGATAGTTACCGGATAAGGCGCAGCG
GTCGGGCTGAACGGGGGGTTCGTGCACACAGCCCAGCTTGGAGCGAACGACCTACACCGAACTGAGATAC
CTACAGCGTGAGCTATGAGAAAGCGCCACGCTTCCCGAAGGGAGAAAGGCGGACAGGTATCCGGTAAGCG
GCAGGGTCGGAACAGGAGAGCGCACGAGGGAGCTTCCAGGGGGAAACGCCTGGTATCTTTATAGTCCTGT
CGGGTTTCGCCACCTCTGACTTGAGCGTCGATTTTTGTGATGCTCGTCAGGGGGGCGGAGCCTATGGAAA
AACGCCAGCAACGCGGCCTTTTTACGGTTCCTGGCCTTTTGCTGGCCTTGAAGCTGTCCCTGATGGTCGT
CATCTACCTGCCTGGACAGCATGGCCTGCAACGCGGGCATCCCGATGCCGCCGGAAGCGAGAAGAATCAT
AATGGGGAAGGCCATCCAGCCTCGCGTCGAACTAGATGATCCGGCTGTGGAATGTGTGTCAGTTAGGGTG
TGGAAAGTCCCCAGGCTCCCCAGCAGGCAGAAGTATGCAAAGCATGCATCTCAATTAGTCAGCAACCAGG
TGTGGAAAGTCCCCAGGCTCCCCAGCAGGCAGAAGTATGCAAAGCATGCATCTCAATTAGTCAGCAACCA
TAGTCCCGCCCCTAACTCCGCCCATCCCGCCCCTAACTCCGCCCAGTTCCGCCCATTCTCCGCCCCATGG
CTGACTAATTTTTTTTATTTATGCAGAGGCCGAGGCCGCCTCGGCCTCTGAGCTATTCCAGAAGTAGTGA
GGAGGCTTTTTTGGAGGGTGACCGCCACGACCGGTGCCGCCACCATCCCCTGACCCACGCCCCTGACCCC
TCACAAGGAGACGACCTTCCATGACCGAGTACAAGCCCACGGTGCGCCTCGCCACCCGCGACGACGTCCC
CCGGGCCGTACGCACCCTCGCCGCCGCGTTCGCCGACTACCCCGCCACGCGCCACACCGTCGACCCCGAC
CGCCACATCGAACGCGTCACCGAGCTGCAAGAACTCTTCCTCACGCGCGTCGGGCTCGACATCGGCAAGG
TGTGGGTCGCGGACGACGGCGCCGCGGTGGCGGTCTGGACCACGCCGGAGAGCGTCGAAGCGGGGGCGGT
GTTCGCCGAGATCGGCCCGCGCATGGCCGAGTTGAGCGGTTCCCGGCTGGCCGCGCAGCAACAGATGGAA
GGCCTCCTGGCGCCGCACCGGCCCAAGGAGCCCGCGTGGTTCCTGGCCACCGTCGGCGTCTCGCCCGACC
ACCAGGGCAAGGGTCTGGGCAGCGCCGTCGTGCTCCCCGGAGTGGAGGCGGCCGAGCGCGCCGGGGTGCC
CGCCTTCCTGGAGACCTCCGCGCCCCGCAACCTCCCCTTCTACGAGCGGCTCGGCTTCACCGTCACCGCC
GACGTCGAGGTGCCCGAAGGACCGCGCACCTGGTGCATGACCCGCAAGCCCGGTGCCTGACGCCCGCCCC
ACGACCCGCAGCGCCCGACCGAAAGGAGCGCACGACCCGGTCCGACGCGGCCCGACGGGTCCGAGGGGGG
TCGACCTCGAAACTTGTTTATTGCAGCTTATAATGGTTACAAATAAAGCAATAGCATCACAAATTTCACA
AATAAAGCATTTTTTTCACTGCATTCTAGTTGTGGTTTGTCCAAACTCATCAATGTATCTTATCATGTCT
GGATCTGATCCGAACCCCTTCCTCGACCAATTCTCATGTTTGACAGCTTATCATCGCAGATCCGGGCAAC
GTTGTTGCCATTGCTCGACCAATTCTCATGTTTGACAGCTTATCATCGCAGATCCGTATGGTGCACTCTC
AGTACAATCTGCTCTGATGCCGCATAGTTAAGCCAGTATCTGCTCCCTGCTTGTGTGTTGGAGGTCGCTG
AGTAGTGCGCGAGCAAAATTTAAGCTACAACAAGGCAAGGCTTGACCGACAATTGCATGAAGAATCTGCT
TAGGGTTAGGCGTTTTGCGCTGCTTCGCGATGTACGGGCCAGATATACGCGTATCTGAGGGGACTAGGGT
GTGTTTAGGCGAAAAGCGGGGCTTCGGTTGTACGCGGTTAGGAGTCCCCTCAGGATATAGTAGTTTCGCT
TTTGCATAGGGAGGGGGAAATGTAGTCTTATGCAATACTCTTGTAGTCTTGCAACATGGTAACGATGAGT
TAGCAACATGCCTTACAAGGAGAGAAAAAGCACCGTGCATGCCGATTGGTGGAAGTAAGGTGGTACGATC
GTGCCTTATTAGGAAGGCAACAGACGGGTCTGACATGGATTGGACGAACCACTGAATTCCGCATTGCAGA
GATATTGTATTTAAGTGCCTAGCTCGATACAATAAACGCCATTTGACCATTCACCACATTGGTGTGCACC
TCCAAGCTGGCCGGGGATCCTCTAGGGCCTCTGAGCTATTCCAGAAGTAGTGAAGAGGCTTTTTTGGAGG
CCTAGGCTTTTGCAAAAAGCTCCGGATCGATCCTGAGAACTTCAGGGTGAGTTTGGGGACCCTTGATTGT
TCTTTCTTTTTCGCTATTGTAAAATTCATGTTATATGGAGGGGGCAAAGTTTTCAGGGTGTTGTTTAGAA
TGGGAAGATGTCCCTTGTATCACCATGGACCCTCATGATAATTTTGTTTCTTTCACTTTCTACTCTGTTG
ACAACCATTGTCTCCTCTTATTTTCTTTTCATTTTCTGTAACTTTTTCGTTAAACTTTAGCTTGCATTTG
TAACGAATTTTTAAATTCACTTTTGTTTATTTGTCAGATTGTAAGTACTTTCTCTAATCACTTTTTTTTC
AAGGCAATCAGGGTATATTATATTGTACTTCAGCACAGTTTTAGAGAACAATTGTTATAATTAAATGATA
AGGTAGAATATTTCTGCATATAAATTCTGGCTGGCGTGGAAATATTCTTATTGGTAGAAACAACTACATC
CTGGTCATCATCCTGCCTTTCTCTTTATGGTTACAATGATATACACTGTTTGAGATGAGGATAAAATACT
CTGAGTCCAAACCGGGCCCCTCTGCTAACCATGTTCATGCCTTCTTCTTTTTCCTACAGCTCCTGGGCAA
CGTGCTGGTTATTGTGCTGTCTCATCATTTTGGCAAAGAATTGTAATACGACTCACTATAGGGCGAATTG
ATATGTCTAGATTAGATAAAAGTAAAGTGATTAACAGCGCATTAGAGCTGCTTAATGAGGTCGGAATCGA
AGGTTTAACAACCCGTAAACTCGCCCAGAAGCTAGGTGTAGAGCAGCCTACATTGTATTGGCATGTAAAA
AATAAGCGGGCTTTGCTCGACGCCTTAGCCATTGAGATGTTAGATAGGCACCATACTCACTTTTGCCCTT
TAGAAGGGGAAAGCTGGCAAGATTTTTTACGTAATAACGCTAAAAGTTTTAGATGTGCTTTACTAAGTCA
TCGCGATGGAGCAAAAGTACATTTAGGTACACGGCCTACAGAAAAACAGTATGAAACTCTCGAAAATCAA
TTAGCCTTTTTATGCCAACAAGGTTTTTCACTAGAGAATGCATTATATGCACTCAGCGCTGTGGGGCATT
TTACTTTAGGTTGCGTATTGGAAGATCAAGAGCATCAAGTCGCTAAAGAAGAAAGGGAAACACCTACTAC
TGATAGTATGCCGCCATTATTACGACAAGCTATCGAATTATTTGATCACCAAGGTGCAGAGCCAGCCTTC
TTATTCGGCCTTGAATTGATCATATGCGGATTAGAAAAACAACTTAAATGTGAAAGTGGGTCCGCGTACA
GCGGATCCCGGGAATTCAGATCTTATTAAAGCAGAACTTGTTTATTGCAGCTTATAATGGTTACAAATAA
AGCAATAGCATCACAAATTTCACAAATAAAGCATTTTTTTCACTGCATTCTAGTTGTGGTTTGTCCAAAC
TCATCAATGTATCTTATCATGTCTGGTCGAATCCATGGCGCAGAACTGGTAGGTATGGAAGATCCGCGTT
GACATTGATTATTGACTAGTTATTAATAGTAATCAATTACGGGGTCATTAGTTCATAGCCCATATATGGA
GTTCCGCGTTACATAACTTACGGTAAATGGCCCGCCTGGCTGACCGCCCAACGACCCCCGCCCATTGACG
TCAATAATGACGTATGTTCCCATAGTAACGCCAATAGGGACTTTCCATTGACGTCAATGGGTGGAGTATT
TACGGTAAACTGCCCACTTGGCAGTACATCAAGTGTATCATATGCCAAGTACGCCCCCTATTGACGTCAA
TGACGGTAAATGGCCCGCCTGGCATTATGCCCAGTACATGACCTTATGGGACTTTCCTACTTGGCAGTAC
ATCTACGTATTAGTCATCGCTATTACCATGGTGATGCGGTTTTGGCAGTACATCAATGGGCGTGGATAGC
GGTTTGACTCACGGGGATTTCCAAGTCTCCACCCCATTGACGTCAATGGGAGTTTGTTTTGGCACCAAAA
TCAACGGGACTTTCCAAAATGTCGTAACAACTCCGCCCCATTGACGCAAATGGGCGGTAGGCGTGTACGG
TGGGAGGTCTATATAAGCAGAGCTCTCCCTATCAGTGATAGAGATCTCCCTATCAGTGATAGAGATCGTC
GACGAGCTCGTTTAGTGAACCGTCAGATCGCCTGGAGACGCCATCCACGCTGTTTTGACCTCCATAGAAG
ACACCGGGACCGATCCAGCCTCCGGACTCTAGCGTTTAAACTTAAGCTTACCACCATGGATTATAAAGAC
GATGATGACAAGCACCACCACCACCACCACGACAAGGATTGTGAAATGAAACGCACCACACTGGACAGCC
CTTTGGGGAAGCTGGAGCTGTCTGGTTGTGAGCAGGGTCTGCACGAAATAATTTTTCTGGGCAAGGGGAC
GTCTGCAGCTGATGCCGTGGAGGTCCCAGCCCCCGCTGCGGTTCTCGGAGGTCCGGAGCCCCTGATGCAG
GCTACAGCCTGGCTGAATGCCTATTTCCACCAGCCCGAGGCTATCGAAGAGTTCCCCGTGCCGGCTCTTC
ACCATCCCGTTTTCCAGCAAGAGTCGTTCACCAGACAGGTGTTATGGAAGCTGCTGAAGGTTGTGAAATT
CGGAGAAGTGATTTCTTACTCTCACTTAGCAGCCCTGGCAGGCAACCCCGCAGCCACGGCAGCAGTGAAG
ACGGCACTGAGTGGCAATCCTGTCCCTATCCTGATCCCGTGCCACAGAGTGGTCCAGGGGGATTTGGATG
TGGGCGGTTACGAGGGTGGACTGGCCGTGAAGGAATGGCTTCTGGCCCATGAAGGCCACCGGTTGGGGAA
GCCAGGCTTGGGATTCGAACTGGAGGTGCTGTTCCAGGGCCCCGGTACCGCCATCACAAGTTTGTACAAA
AAAGCAGGCTTGAAGGAATTCGGTACCATGTCATTAGACTTTGGCAGTGTGGCACTACCAGTGCAAAATG
AAGATGAAGAGTATGACGAAGAGGACTATGAAAGAGAGAAAGAGTTGCAGCAGTTACTCACAGACCTTCC
CCATGACATGCTGGATGACGACCTCTCCTCTCCAGAGCTCCAGTATTCGGACTGCAGCGAGGATGGCACA
GACGGACAACCACATCATCCTGAGCAATTGGAGATGAGCTGGAATGAGCAAATGCTGCCCAAATCTCAAA
GTGTAAATGGCTATAATGAAATTCAGAGTTTATATGCTGGAGAAAAATGTGGTAATGTCTGGGAAGAAAA
TAGAAGTAAAACTGAAGACCGACATCCTGTGTACCATCCTGAAGAAGGTGGAGATGAAGGTGGAAGTGGT
TATAGTCCTCCAAGTAAATGTGAACAGACTGATTTATATCACCTTCCTGAAAACTTTAGGCCATATACCA
ATGGTCAGAAGCAGGAATTTAATAACCAAGCAACCAATGTAATTAAATTTTCAGATCCTCAATGGAACCA
TTTTCAGGGTCCCAGTTGTCAAGGTTTGGAACCGTATAATAAAGTGACATATAAACCTTATCAGTCTTCT
GCCCAGAATAATGGCTCACCAGCCCAGGAGATAACAGGAAGTGACACATTCGAAGGCCTGCAACAACAAT
TTTTAGGAGCTAATGAGAACTCTGCAGAAAATATGCAGATTATTCAACTTCAGGTTCTTAACAAAGCAAA
AGAGAGACAACTGGAGAACTTAATTGAAAAGTTAAATGAAAGTGAACGTCAAATTCGATATCTGAATCAC
CAGCTTGTAATAATAAAAGATGAAAAGGATGGTTTGACTCTCAGCCTTCGAGAATCACAGAAACTCTTTC
AGAATGGAAAAGAAAGAGAGATACAGCTTGAAGCTCAAATAAAAGCACTGGAGACTCAGATACAAGCATT
AAAAGTCAATGAAGAACAGATGATCAAGAAGTCCAGAACAACTGAAATGGCTCTGGAAAGCTTGAAGCAG
CAGCTGGTGGACCTTCATCATTCTGAATCACTTCAACGAGCTAGAGAACAGCATGAGAGCATTGTTATGG
GCCTCACAAAGAAGTACGAAGAGCAAGTATTGTCCTTACAAAAGAATTTGGATGCCACAGTCACCGCACT
TAAAGAACAGGAAGACATTTGCTCTCGTCTGAAAGATCACGTGAAACAACTGGAAAGGAATCAAGAAGCA
ATCAAGTTAGAAAAGACTGAGATCATTAATAAGTTGACAAGAAGTCTAGAGGAGAGTCAAAAGCAGTGTG
CCCACTTGTTGCAGTCCGGGTCAGTACAAGAGGTGGCTCAGCTACAGTTCCAGCTGCAGCAAGCACAGAA
GGCACATGCTATGAGTGCAAACATGAACAAGGCTTTGCAAGAAGAATTAACAGAACTAAAAGATGAAATT
TCTCTCTATGAATCTGCTGCAAAACTAGGAATACATCCAAGTGACTCAGAAGGAGAATTAAATATAGAAC
TCACTGAATCGTATGTGGATTTGGGTATTAAAAAGGTCAACTGGAAAAAATCCAAAGTTACCAGCATTGT
ACAAGAAGAAGACCCAAATGAAGAGCTTTCAAAAGATGAGTTCATTCTGAAGTTAAAGGCAGAAGTACAG
CGTTTGCTGGGTAGCAACTCAATGAAGCGTCATCTGGTGTCTCAGTTACAAAATGACCTCAAAGACTGTC
ATAAGAAAATTGAAGATCTCCACCAAGTGAAGAAGGATGAAAAAAGCATTGAGGTTGAGACTAAAACAGA
TACCTCAGAAAAACCAAAGAATCAATTATGGCCTGAGTCTTCTACTTCTGATGTTGTCAGAGATGATATT
CTGCTGCTTAAAAATGAAATTCAAGTTTTACAACAACAAAATCAGGAACTTAAAGAAACTGAAGGAAAAC
TGAGAAATACAAATCAAGACTTATGTAATCAAATGAGACAAATGGTACAAGATTTTGACCATGACAAACA
AGAAGCTGTGGATAGGTGTGAAAGGACTTATCAGCAGCACCATGAAGCCATGAAAACTCAAATACGTGAA
AGCCTATTAGCAAAGCATGCTTTGGAGAAGCAGCAGCTCTTTGAGGCTTATGAGAGAACTCATTTGCAAC
TGAGGTCTGAGTTGGATAAGTTGAATAAGGAGGTGACTGCTGTGCAGGAATGTTACCTAGAAGTGTGCAG
AGAGAAGGATAATCTAGAATTGACTCTCAGGAAGACCACTGAAAAGGAGCAACAGACTCAGGAGAAGATC
AAAGAAAAACTCATTCAACAGCTTGAAAAGGAGTGGCAGTCTAAGCTGGATCAAACTATAAAGGCAATGA
AAAAGAAGACCTTAGATTGTGGCAGCCAAACTGACCAAGTAACCACCAGTGATGTTATTTCCAAGAAAGA
GATGGCAATTATGATAGAAGAGCAGAAGTGCACAATCCAGCAAAACTTAGAACAAGAGAAGGACATAGCC
ATCAAGGGGGCTATGAAGAAACTCGAAATTGAATTGGAACTCAAACATTGTGAAAATATTACCAAACAGG
TAGAAATAGCTGTGCAAAATGCTCATCAGCGATGGCTGGGAGAACTACCAGAGCTGGCAGAGTATCAAGC
ACTTGTGAAGGCAGAACAGAAAAAGTGGGAAGAACAGCATGAGGTCTCTGTGAACAAAAGGATATCATTT
GCTGTTTCTGAAGCTAAAGAGAAATGGAAGAGTGAGCTTGAAAATATGAGGAAAAATATACTTCCTGGAA
AGGAATTGGAAGAGAAGATTCATTCTCTTCAGAAGGAACTTGAGTTAAAGAACGAAGAAGTCCCTGTGGT
CATCAGGGCTGAGTTAGCTAAGGCTCGGAGTGAATGGAACAAAGAAAAGCAAGAAGAAATCCACAGAATC
CAAGAACAAAATGAGCAAGATTACCGGCAATTTTTAGATGATCACCGAAATAAAATTAATGAGGTGCTTG
CGGCAGCTAAAGAAGACTTTATGAAACAAAAAACTGAACTACTTCTTCAGAAGGAGACAGAATTACAAAC
TTGTCTAGACCAGAGTCGTAGAGAATGGACTATGCAGGAAGCCAAGCGGATCCAACTGGAAATCTATCAG
TATGAGGAAGACATCCTGACTGTACTTGGGGTTCTTTTAAGTGATACCCAAAAGGAGCACATCAGTGATT
CTGAGGACAAGCAGCTTTTGGAAATCATGTCGACTTGTTCTTCAAAATGGATGTCTGTGCAATATTTTGA
AAAACTAAAGGGCTGCATACAGAAAGCATTTCAAGATACACTTCCTCTGCTTGTAGAAAACGCTGACCCA
GAATGGAAAAAGAGAAATATGGCCGAGCTCTCTAAGGATTCTGCCAGCCAGGGCACTGGCCAAGGAGACC
CTGGACCTGCTGCTGGACACCATGCTCAGCCCTTGGCCTTACAAGCAACAGAAGCAGAAGCTGAAGAGAA
TAATAAAGTTGTTGAAGAATTAATAGAAGAAAACAACGACATGAAGAATAAATTGGAAGAATTGCAAACA
CTTTGTAAAACACCACCAAGGTCATTGTCAGCAGGGGCCATTGAAAATGCTTGCCTGCCATGCAGTGGGG
GAGCCTTGGAAGAACTTCGTGGGCAGTACATTAAAGCTGTAAAAAAAATTAAATGTGACATGCTTCGTTA
TATTCAGGAGAGTAAGGAACGAGCTGCAGAAATGGTAAAAGCAGAGGTACTGCGAGAACGTCAAGAAACC
GCCCGAAAGATGCGCAAATATTATTTGATTTGCCTCCAACAGATTTTGCAGGATGATGGAAAAGAAGGGG
CTGAGAAAAAGATTATGAATGCTGCTAGCAAACTTGCTACAATGGCAAAATTACTGGAAACACCTATTTC
TAGTAAGTCCCAAAGCAAAACTACACAGTCAGCACTGCCCCTAACTTCAGAGATGCTGATTGCAGTTAAA
AAATCAAAAAGAAATGATGTGAATCAGAAAATACCATGTTGTATTGAAAGCAAATCAAATAGTGTAAACA
CCATCACCAGAACTCTGTGCGAACAAGCTCCCAAGAGGAGGGCAGCTTGTAACTTACAAAGGCTGTTAGA
GAACTCAGAGCATCAGAGCATAAAGCATGTGGGATCCAAAGAGACACATTTGGAATTCCAGTTTGGGGAT
GGTAGTTGCAAGCACCTAAACAGTTTGCCAAGGAATGTTTCTCCTGAGTTTGTTCCTTGTGAAGGTGAAG
GAGGCTTTGGTTTGCACAAGAAGAAAGACCTACTCAGTGATAATGGTTCTGAATCACTTCCGCATTCAGC
TGCATACCCCTTTCTTGGAACCTTAGGAAATAAACCCTCACCTAGATGTACCCCTGGTCCTTCTGAATCA
GGATGCATGCATATAACCTTTCGCGATTCTAATGAAAGACTTGGTTTAAAAGTATATAAATGCAATCCAC
TAATGGAAAGTGAAAATGCTGCATCTGAGAAAAGTCAAGGTTTGGATGTTCAGGAACCTCCAGTAAAAGA
TGGAGGGGACCTTAGTGACTGCTTGGGCTGGCCTTCCAGCAGTGCAACCTTATCCTTTGACAGTCGTGAA
GCATCATTTGTACATGGTAGGCCACAAGGAACTTTGGAAATACCAAGTGAATCTGTTAAATCCAAACAGT
TTTCACCATCCGGTTATCTTTCAGATACAGAGGAAAGTAATATGATTTGTCAAACAATGAAATGTCAGCG
TTATCAAACTCCATACCTGTCAGAAGAAACCACGTATTTGGAGCCAGGAAAGATCAGTGTGAATTGTGGA
CACCCATCTCGTCATAAGGCTGATAGATTAAAGTCAGATTTCAAAAAACTGAGCAGTACATTACCATCTT
CAGTGTGTCAGCAGCCTTCAAGAAAATTAATTGTTCCGCTATCTAGCCAACAAGATAGTGGCTTTGATAG
CCCATTTGTTAATCTAGACTAGCTCGAGTGCGGCCGCAACCCAGCTTTC
