Features (pLannotate 1.2.2; 31 found; start..end, strand, type, name):
     85..196     +  polyA_signal   bGH poly(A) signal: bovine growth hormone polyadenylation signal
    737..2294    -  rep_origin     oriP (fragment): Epstein-Barr virus oriP replication origin (Yates et al., 2000)
   2407..2625    -  CDS            gL (fragment): GL_EBVB9 - Experimental evidence at protein level: Swiss-Prot protein existence level 1. The heterodimer glycoprotein H-glycoprotein L is required for the fusion of viral and plasma membranes leading to virus entry into the host cell. Acts as a functional inhibitor of gH and maintains gH in an inhibited form. Upon binding to host integrins, gL dissociates from gH leading to activation of the viral fusion glycoproteins gB and gH. Fusion of EBV with B-lymphocytes requires the additional receptor- binding protein gp42, which forms a complex with gH/gL. The heterodimer gH/gL targets also host EPHA
   2708..4636    -  CDS            EBNA1: Epstein-Barr nuclear antigen 1, also known as EBNA-1 crucial for latent viral infection, and for episomal amplification of vectors containing the oriP origin (Okita et al., 2013)
   4674..5018    -  CDS            BRRF2_EBVB9 (fragment): Protein inferred from homology: Swiss-Prot protein existence level 3. From Epstein-Barr virus (strain B95-8) (HHV-4) (Human herpesvirus 4).
   5021..5044    -  promoter       tet promoter (fragment): E. coli promoter for tetracycline efflux protein gene
   5157..5261    +  promoter       AmpR promoter: bla
   5262..6122    +  CDS            AmpR: β-lactamase; bla; confers resistance to ampicillin, carbenicillin, and related antibiotics
   6293..6881    +  rep_origin     ori: high-copy-number ColE1/pMB1/pBR322/pUC origin of replication
   6927..7050    -  CDS            TcR (fragment): tetracycline efflux protein; tet; confers resistance to tetracycline
   7088..7385    +  promoter       SV40 promoter: SV40 enhancer and early promoter
   7462..8061    +  CDS            PuroR: puromycin N-acetyltransferase; pac from Streptomyces alboniger; confers resistance to puromycin
   8152..8286    +  polyA_signal   SV40 poly(A) signal: SV40 polyadenylation signal
   8408..8460    -  misc_feature   bom (fragment): basis of mobility region from pBR322
   8591..8684    +  ncRNA          Retro dr1: Accession: RF00214 - Retrovirus direct repeat 1 (dr1)
   8720..8981    +  promoter       RSV promoter: Rous sarcoma virus enhancer/promoter
   9007..9067    +  promoter       SV40 promoter (fragment): SV40 early promoter
   9098..9670    +  intron         β-globin intron: intron from rabbit β-globin gene
   9725..9743    +  promoter       T7 promoter: promoter for bacteriophage T7 RNA polymerase
   9754..10374   +  CDS            tetR: TETR2_ECOLX - Experimental evidence at protein level: Swiss-Prot protein existence level 1. TetR is the repressor of the tetracycline resistance element; its N-terminal region forms a helix-turn-helix structure and binds DNA. Binding of tetracycline to TetR reduces the repressor affinity for the tetracycline resistance gene (tetA) promoter operator sites. From Escherichia coli.
  10416..10537   +  polyA_signal   SV40 poly(A) signal: SV40 polyadenylation signal
  10592..10971   +  enhancer       CMV enhancer: human cytomegalovirus immediate early enhancer
  10972..11175   +  promoter       CMV promoter: human cytomegalovirus (CMV) immediate early promoter
  11177..11196   +  promoter       PLtetO-1 promoter (fragment): modified phage lambda PL promoter with tet operator sites (Lutz and Bujard, 1997)
  11198..11217   +  promoter       PLtetO-1 promoter (fragment): modified phage lambda PL promoter with tet operator sites (Lutz and Bujard, 1997)
  11225..11258   +  promoter       TRE3GV promoter (fragment): 3rd-generation Tet-responsive promoter that can be activated by binding of Tet-On® 3G, optimized for retroviral and lentiviral vectors
  11374..11391   +  CDS            9xHis (fragment): 9xHis affinity tag
  11392..11934   +  CDS            MGMT (fragment): MGMT_HUMAN - Experimental evidence at protein level: Swiss-Prot protein existence level 1. Involved in the cellular defense against the biological effects of O6-methylguanine (O6-MeG) and O4-methylthymine (O4-MeT) in DNA. Repairs the methylated nucleobase in DNA by stoichiometrically transferring the methyl group to a cysteine residue in the enzyme. This is a suicide reaction: the enzyme is irreversibly inactivated. From Homo sapiens (Human).
  11977..12001   +  protein_bind   attB1: mutant version of attB; recombination site for the Gateway® BP reaction BP Clonase™
  12019..16980   +  CDS            CEP152: CE152_HUMAN - Also known as KIAA0912. Experimental evidence at protein level: Swiss-Prot protein existence level 1. Necessary for centrosome duplication; the function seems also to involve CEP63, CDK5RAP2 and WDR62 through a stepwise assembled complex at the centrosome that recruits CDK2 required for centriole duplication (PubMed:26297806). Acts as a molecular scaffold facilitating the interaction of PLK4 and CENPJ, 2 molecules involved in centriole formation (PubMed:21059844, PubMed:20852615). Proposed to snatch PLK4 away from PLK4:CEP92 complexes in early G1 daughter centriole and to reposit
  17000..14      -  protein_bind   attB2 (across the origin): mutant version of attB; recombination site for the Gateway® BP reaction BP Clonase™
>Addgene plasmid #136825 | pEBTet-SNAP-Cep152 | addgene full sequence | sequence record 275954 | Addgene NGS Result
TTGTACAAAGTGGTGATGGCAGCTAGCGGCGCGCCCGGCCGCTCGAGTCTAGAGGGCCCGTTTAAACCCG
CTGATCAGCCTCGACTGTGCCTTCTAGTTGCCAGCCATCTGTTGTTTGCCCCTCCCCCGTGCCTTCCTTG
ACCCTGGAAGGTGCCACTCCCACTGTCCTTTCCTAATAAAATGAGGAAATTGCATCGCATTGTCTGAGTA
GGTGTCATTCTATTCTGGGGGGTGGGGTGGGGCAGGACAGCAAGGGGGAGGATTGGGAAGACAATAGCAG
GCTAGAGGATCGATCCCCGCCCCGGACGAACTAAACCTGACTACGACATCTCTGCCCCTTCTTCGCGGGG
CAGTGCATGTAATCCCTTCAGTTGGTTGGTACAACTTGCCAACTGGGCCCTGTTCCACATGTGACACGGG
GGGGGACCAAACACAAAGGGGTTCTCTGACTGTAGTTGACATCCTTATAAATGGATGTGCACATTTGCCA
ACACTGAGTGGCTTTCATCCTGGAGCAGACTTTGCAGTCTGTGGACTGCAACACAACATTGCCTTTATGT
GTAACTCTTGGCTGAAGCTCTTACACCAATGCTGGGGGACATGTACCTCCCAGGGGCCCAGGAAGACTAC
GGGAGGCTACACCAACGTCAATCAGAGGGGCCTGTGTAGCTACCGATAAGCGGACCCTCAAGAGGGCATT
AGCAATAGTGTTTATAAGGCCCCCTTGTTAACCCTAAACGGGTAGCATATGCTTCCCGGGTAGTAGTATA
TACTATCCAGACTAACCCTAATTCAATAGCATATGTTACCCAACGGGAAGCATATGCTATCGAATTAGGG
TTAGTAAAAGGGTCCTAAGGAACAGCGATATCTCCCACCCCATGAGCTGTCACGGTTTTATTTACATGGG
GTCAGGATTCCACGAGGGTAGTGAACCATTTTAGTCACAAGGGCAGTGGCTGAAGATCAAGGAGCGGGCA
GTGAACTCTCCTGAATCTTCGCCTGCTTCTTCATTCTCCTTCGTTTAGCTAATAGAATAACTGCTGAGTT
GTGAACAGTAAGGTGTATGTGAGGTGCTCGAAAACAAGGTTTCAGGTGACGCCCCCAGAATAAAATTTGG
ACGGGGGGTTCAGTGGTGGCATTGTGCTATGACACCAATATAACCCTCACAAACCCCTTGGGCAATAAAT
ACTAGTGTAGGAATGAAACATTCTGAATATCTTTAACAATAGAAATCCATGGGGTGGGGACAAGCCGTAA
AGACTGGATGTCCATCTCACACGAATTTATGGCTATGGGCAACACATAATCCTAGTGCAATATGATACTG
GGGTTATTAAGATGTGTCCCAGGCAGGGACCAAGACAGGTGAACCATGTTGTTACACTCTATTTGTAACA
AGGGGAAAGAGAGTGGACGCCGACAGCAGCGGACTCCACTGGTTGTCTCTAACACCCCCGAAAATTAAAC
GGGGCTCCACGCCAATGGGGCCCATAAACAAAGACAAGTGGCCACTCTTTTTTTTGAAATTGTGGAGTGG
GGGCACGCGTCAGCCCCCACACGCCGCCCTGCGGTTTTGGACTGTAAAATAAGGGTGTAATAACTTGGCT
GATTGTAACCCCGCTAACCACTGCGGTCAAACCACTTGCCCACAAAACCACTAATGGCACCCCGGGGAAT
ACCTGCATAAGTAGGTGGGCGGGCCAAGATAGGGGCGCGATTGCTGCGATCTGGAGGACAAATTACACAC
ACTTGCGCCTGAGCGCCAAGCACAGGGTTGTTGGTCCTCATATTCACGAGGTCGCTGAGAGCACGGTGGG
CTAATGTTGCCATGGGTAGCATATACTACCCAAATATCTGGATAGCATATGCTATCCTAATCTATATCTG
GGTAGCATAGGCTATCCTAATCTATATCTGGGTAGTATATGCTATCCTAATCTGTATCCGGGTAGCATAT
GCTATCCTAATAGAGATTAGGGTAGTATATGCTATCCTAATTTATATCTGGGTAGCATATACTACCCAAA
TATCTGGATAGCATATGCTATCCTAATCTATATCTGGGTAGCATATGCTATCCTAATCTATATCTGGGTA
GCATAGGCTATCCTAATCTATATCTGGGTAGCATATGCTATCCTAATCTATATCTGGGTAGTATATGCTA
TCCTAATTTATATCTGGGTAGCATAGGCTATCCTAATCTATATCTGGGTAGCATATGCTATCCTAATCTA
TATCTGGGTAGTATATGCTATCCTAATCTGTATCCGGGTAGCATATGCTATCCTCATGCATATACAGTCA
GCATATGATACCCAGTAGTAGAGTGGGAGTGCTATCCTTTGCATATGCCGCCACCTCCCAAGGGGGCGTG
AATTTTCGCTGCTTGTCCTTTTCCTGCTGGTTGCTCCCATTCTTAGGTGAATTTAAGGAGGCCAGGCTAA
AGCCGTCGCATGTCTGATTGCTCACCAGGTAAATGTCGCTAATGTTTTCCAACGCGAGAAGGTGTTGAGC
GCGGAGCTGAGTGACGTGACAACATGGGTATGCCCAATTGCCCCATGTTGGGAGGACGAAAATGGTGACA
AGACAGATGGCCAGAAATACACCAACAGCACGCATGATGTCTACTGGGGATTTATTCTTTAGTGCGGGGG
AATACACGGCTTTTAATACGATTGAGGGCGTCTCCTAACAAGTTACATCACTCCTGCCCTTCCTCACCCT
CATCTCCATCACCTCCTTCATCTCCGTCATCTCCGTCATCACCCTCCGCGGCAGCCCCTTCCACCATAGG
TGGAAACCAGGGAGGCAAATCTACTCCATCGTCAAAGCTGCACACAGTCACCCTGATATTGCAGGTAGGA
GCGGGCTTTGTCATAACAAGGTCCTTAATCGCATCCTTCAAAACCTCAGCAAATATATGAGTTTGTAAAA
AGACCATGAAATAACAGACAATGGACTCCCTTAGCGGGCCAGGTTGTGGGCCGGGTCCAGGGGCCATTCC
AAAGGGGAGACGACTCAATGGTGTAAGACGACATTGTGGAATAGCAAGGGCAGTTCCTCGCCTTAGGTTG
TAAAGGGAGGTCTTACTACCTCCATATACGAACACACCGGCGACCCAAGTTCCTTCGTCGGTAGTCCTTT
CTACGTGACTCCTAGCCAGGAGAGCTCTTAAACCTTCTGCAATGTTCTCAAATTTCGGGTTGGAACCTCC
TTGACCACGATGCTTTCCAAACCACCCTCCTTTTTTGCGCCTGCCTCCATCACCCTGACCCCGGGGTCCA
GTGCTTGGGCCTTCTCCTGGGTCATCTGCGGGGCCCTGCTCTATCGCTCCCGGGGGCACGTCAGGCTCAC
CATCTGGGCCACCTTCTTGGTGGTATTCAAAATAATCGGCTTCCCCTACAGGGTGGAAAAATGGCCTTCT
ACCTGGAGGGGGCCTGCGCGGTGGAGACCCGGATGATGATGACTGACTACTGGGACTCCTGGGCCTCTTT
TCTCCACGTCCACGACCTCTCCCCCTGGCTCTTTCACGACTTCCCCCCCTGGCTCTTTCACGTCCTCTAC
CCCGGCGGCCTCCACTACCTCCTCGACCCCGGCCTCCACTACCTCCTCGACCCCGGCCTCCACTGCCTCC
TCGACCCCGGCCTCCACCTCCTGCTCCTGCCCCTCCTGCTCCTGCCCCTCCTCCTGCTCCTGCCCCTCCT
GCCCCTCCTGCTCCTGCCCCTCCTGCCCCTCCTGCTCCTGCCCCTCCTGCCCCTCCTGCTCCTGCCCCTC
CTGCCCCTCCTCCTGCTCCTGCCCCTCCTGCCCCTCCTCCTGCTCCTGCCCCTCCTGCCCCTCCTGCTCC
TGCCCCTCCTGCCCCTCCTGCTCCTGCCCCTCCTGCCCCTCCTGCTCCTGCCCCTCCTGCTCCTGCCCCT
CCTGCTCCTGCCCCTCCTGCTCCTGCCCCTCCTGCCCCTCCTGCCCCTCCTCCTGCTCCTGCCCCTCCTG
CTCCTGCCCCTCCTGCCCCTCCTGCCCCTCCTGCTCCTGCCCCTCCTCCTGCTCCTGCCCCTCCTGCCCC
TCCTGCCCCTCCTCCTGCTCCTGCCCCTCCTGCCCCTCCTCCTGCTCCTGCCCCTCCTCCTSCTCCTSCC
CCTCCTGCCCCTCCTGCCCCTNNNCCTCCTGCTCCTGCCCCTCCTGCCCCTCCTCCTGCTCCTGCCCCTC
CTCCTGCTCCTGCCCCTCCTGCCGCTCCTGCCCCTCCTCCTGCTCCTGCCCCTCCTCCTGCTCCTGCCCC
TCCTGCSCCTCCTGCCCCTCCTGCCCCTCCTCCTGCTCCTGCCCCTCCTCCTGCTCCTGCCCCTCCTGCT
CCTGCCCCTCCCGCTCCTGCTCCTGCTCCTGTTCCACCGTGGGTCCCTTTGCAGCCAATGCAACTTGGAC
GTTTTTGGGGTCTCCGGACACCATCTCTATGTCTTGGCCCTGATCCTGAGCCGCCCGGGGCTCCTGGTCT
TCCGCCTCCTCGTCCTCGTCCTCTTCCCCGTCCTCGTCCATGGTTATCACCCCCTCTTCTTTGAGGTCCA
CTGCCGCCGGAGCCTTCTGGTCCAGATGTGTCTCCCTTCTCTCCTAGGCCATTTCCAGGTCCTGTACCTG
GCCCCTCGTCAGACATGATTCACACTAAAAGAGATCAATAGACATCTTTATTAGACGACGCTCAGTGAAT
ACAGGGAGTGCAGACTCCTGCCCCCTCCAACAGCCCCCCCACCCTCATCCCCTTCATGGTCGCTGTCAGA
CAGATCCAGGTCTGAAAATTCCCCATCCTCCGAACCATCCTCGTCCTCATCACCAATTACTCGCAGCCCG
GAAAACTCCCGCTGAACATCCTCAAGATTTGCGTCCTGAGCCTCAAGCCAGGCCTCAAATTCCTCGTCCC
CCTTTTTGCTGGACGGTAGGGATGGGGATTCTCGGGACCCCTCCTCTTCCTCTTCAAGGTCACCAGACAG
AGATGCTACTGGGGCAACGGAAGAAAAGCTGGGTGCGGCCTGTGAGGATCAGCTTATCGATGATAAGCTG
TCAAACATGAGAATTCTTGAAGACGAAAGGGCCTCGTGATACGCCTATTTTTATAGGTTAATGTCATGAT
AATAATGGTTTCTTAGACGTCAGGTGGCACTTTTCGGGGAAATGTGCGCGGAACCCCTATTTGTTTATTT
TTCTAAATACATTCAAATATGTATCCGCTCATGAGACAATAACCCTGATAAATGCTTCAATAATATTGAA
AAAGGAAGAGTATGAGTATTCAACATTTCCGTGTCGCCCTTATTCCCTTTTTTGCGGCATTTTGCCTTCC
TGTTTTTGCTCACCCAGAAACGCTGGTGAAAGTAAAAGATGCTGAAGATCAGTTGGGTGCACGAGTGGGT
TACATCGAACTGGATCTCAACAGCGGTAAGATCCTTGAGAGTTTTCGCCCCGAAGAACGTTTTCCAATGA
TGAGCACTTTTAAAGTTCTGCTATGTGGCGCGGTATTATCCCGTGTTGACGCCGGGCAAGAGCAACTCGG
TCGCCGCATACACTATTCTCAGAATGACTTGGTTGAGTACTCACCAGTCACAGAAAAGCATCTTACGGAT
GGCATGACAGTAAGAGAATTATGCAGTGCTGCCATAACCATGAGTGATAACACTGCGGCCAACTTACTTC
TGACAACGATCGGAGGACCGAAGGAGCTAACCGCTTTTTTGCACAACATGGGGGATCATGTAACTCGCCT
TGATCGTTGGGAACCGGAGCTGAATGAAGCCATACCAAACGACGAGCGTGACACCACGATGCCTGCAGCA
ATGGCAACAACGTTGCGCAAACTATTAACTGGCGAACTACTTACTCTAGCTTCCCGGCAACAATTAATAG
ACTGGATGGAGGCGGATAAAGTTGCAGGACCACTTCTGCGCTCGGCCCTTCCGGCTGGCTGGTTTATTGC
TGATAAATCTGGAGCCGGTGAGCGTGGGTCTCGCGGTATCATTGCAGCACTGGGGCCAGATGGTAAGCCC
TCCCGTATCGTAGTTATCTACACGACGGGGAGTCAGGCAACTATGGATGAACGAAATAGACAGATCGCTG
AGATAGGTGCCTCACTGATTAAGCATTGGTAACTGTCAGACCAAGTTTACTCATATATACTTTAGATTGA
TTTAAAACTTCATTTTTAATTTAAAAGGATCTAGGTGAAGATCCTTTTTGATAATCTCATGACCAAAATC
CCTTAACGTGAGTTTTCGTTCCACTGAGCGTCAGACCCCGTAGAAAAGATCAAAGGATCTTCTTGAGATC
CTTTTTTTCTGCGCGTAATCTGCTGCTTGCAAACAAAAAAACCACCGCTACCAGCGGTGGTTTGTTTGCC
GGATCAAGAGCTACCAACTCTTTTTCCGAAGGTAACTGGCTTCAGCAGAGCGCAGATACCAAATACTGTC
CTTCTAGTGTAGCCGTAGTTAGGCCACCACTTCAAGAACTCTGTAGCACCGCCTACATACCTCGCTCTGC
TAATCCTGTTACCAGTGGCTGCTGCCAGTGGCGATAAGTCGTGTCTTACCGGGTTGGACTCAAGACGATA
GTTACCGGATAAGGCGCAGCGGTCGGGCTGAACGGGGGGTTCGTGCACACAGCCCAGCTTGGAGCGAACG
ACCTACACCGAACTGAGATACCTACAGCGTGAGCTATGAGAAAGCGCCACGCTTCCCGAAGGGAGAAAGG
CGGACAGGTATCCGGTAAGCGGCAGGGTCGGAACAGGAGAGCGCACGAGGGAGCTTCCAGGGGGAAACGC
CTGGTATCTTTATAGTCCTGTCGGGTTTCGCCACCTCTGACTTGAGCGTCGATTTTTGTGATGCTCGTCA
GGGGGGCGGAGCCTATGGAAAAACGCCAGCAACGCGGCCTTTTTACGGTTCCTGGCCTTTTGCTGGCCTT
GAAGCTGTCCCTGATGGTCGTCATCTACCTGCCTGGACAGCATGGCCTGCAACGCGGGCATCCCGATGCC
GCCGGAAGCGAGAAGAATCATAATGGGGAAGGCCATCCAGCCTCGCGTCGAACTAGATGATCCGGCTGTG
GAATGTGTGTCAGTTAGGGTGTGGAAAGTCCCCAGGCTCCCCAGCAGGCAGAAGTATGCAAAGCATGCAT
CTCAATTAGTCAGCAACCAGGTGTGGAAAGTCCCCAGGCTCCCCAGCAGGCAGAAGTATGCAAAGCATGC
ATCTCAATTAGTCAGCAACCATAGTCCCGCCCCTAACTCCGCCCATCCCGCCCCTAACTCCGCCCAGTTC
CGCCCATTCTCCGCCCCATGGCTGACTAATTTTTTTTATTTATGCAGAGGCCGAGGCCGCCTCGGCCTCT
GAGCTATTCCAGAAGTAGTGAGGAGGCTTTTTTGGAGGGTGACCGCCACGACCGGTGCCGCCACCATCCC
CTGACCCACGCCCCTGACCCCTCACAAGGAGACGACCTTCCATGACCGAGTACAAGCCCACGGTGCGCCT
CGCCACCCGCGACGACGTCCCCCGGGCCGTACGCACCCTCGCCGCCGCGTTCGCCGACTACCCCGCCACG
CGCCACACCGTCGACCCCGACCGCCACATCGAACGCGTCACCGAGCTGCAAGAACTCTTCCTCACGCGCG
TCGGGCTCGACATCGGCAAGGTGTGGGTCGCGGACGACGGCGCCGCGGTGGCGGTCTGGACCACGCCGGA
GAGCGTCGAAGCGGGGGCGGTGTTCGCCGAGATCGGCCCGCGCATGGCCGAGTTGAGCGGTTCCCGGCTG
GCCGCGCAGCAACAGATGGAAGGCCTCCTGGCGCCGCACCGGCCCAAGGAGCCCGCGTGGTTCCTGGCCA
CCGTCGGCGTCTCGCCCGACCACCAGGGCAAGGGTCTGGGCAGCGCCGTCGTGCTCCCCGGAGTGGAGGC
GGCCGAGCGCGCCGGGGTGCCCGCCTTCCTGGAGACCTCCGCGCCCCGCAACCTCCCCTTCTACGAGCGG
CTCGGCTTCACCGTCACCGCCGACGTCGAGGTGCCCGAAGGACCGCGCACCTGGTGCATGACCCGCAAGC
CCGGTGCCTGACGCCCGCCCCACGACCCGCAGCGCCCGACCGAAAGGAGCGCACGACCCGGTCCGACGCG
GCCCGACGGGTCCGAGGGGGGTCGACCTCGAAACTTGTTTATTGCAGCTTATAATGGTTACAAATAAAGC
AATAGCATCACAAATTTCACAAATAAAGCATTTTTTTCACTGCATTCTAGTTGTGGTTTGTCCAAACTCA
TCAATGTATCTTATCATGTCTGGATCTGATCCGAACCCCTTCCTCGACCAATTCTCATGTTTGACAGCTT
ATCATCGCAGATCCGGGCAACGTTGTTGCCATTGCTCGACCAATTCTCATGTTTGACAGCTTATCATCGC
AGATCCGTATGGTGCACTCTCAGTACAATCTGCTCTGATGCCGCATAGTTAAGCCAGTATCTGCTCCCTG
CTTGTGTGTTGGAGGTCGCTGAGTAGTGCGCGAGCAAAATTTAAGCTACAACAAGGCAAGGCTTGACCGA
CAATTGCATGAAGAATCTGCTTAGGGTTAGGCGTTTTGCGCTGCTTCGCGATGTACGGGCCAGATATACG
CGTATCTGAGGGGACTAGGGTGTGTTTAGGCGAAAAGCGGGGCTTCGGTTGTACGCGGTTAGGAGTCCCC
TCAGGATATAGTAGTTTCGCTTTTGCATAGGGAGGGGGAAATGTAGTCTTATGCAATACTCTTGTAGTCT
TGCAACATGGTAACGATGAGTTAGCAACATGCCTTACAAGGAGAGAAAAAGCACCGTGCATGCCGATTGG
TGGAAGTAAGGTGGTACGATCGTGCCTTATTAGGAAGGCAACAGACGGGTCTGACATGGATTGGACGAAC
CACTGAATTCCGCATTGCAGAGATATTGTATTTAAGTGCCTAGCTCGATACAATAAACGCCATTTGACCA
TTCACCACATTGGTGTGCACCTCCAAGCTGGCCGGGGATCCTCTAGGGCCTCTGAGCTATTCCAGAAGTA
GTGAAGAGGCTTTTTTGGAGGCCTAGGCTTTTGCAAAAAGCTCCGGATCGATCCTGAGAACTTCAGGGTG
AGTTTGGGGACCCTTGATTGTTCTTTCTTTTTCGCTATTGTAAAATTCATGTTATATGGAGGGGGCAAAG
TTTTCAGGGTGTTGTTTAGAATGGGAAGATGTCCCTTGTATCACCATGGACCCTCATGATAATTTTGTTT
CTTTCACTTTCTACTCTGTTGACAACCATTGTCTCCTCTTATTTTCTTTTCATTTTCTGTAACTTTTTCG
TTAAACTTTAGCTTGCATTTGTAACGAATTTTTAAATTCACTTTTGTTTATTTGTCAGATTGTAAGTACT
TTCTCTAATCACTTTTTTTTCAAGGCAATCAGGGTATATTATATTGTACTTCAGCACAGTTTTAGAGAAC
AATTGTTATAATTAAATGATAAGGTAGAATATTTCTGCATATAAATTCTGGCTGGCGTGGAAATATTCTT
ATTGGTAGAAACAACTACATCCTGGTCATCATCCTGCCTTTCTCTTTATGGTTACAATGATATACACTGT
TTGAGATGAGGATAAAATACTCTGAGTCCAAACCGGGCCCCTCTGCTAACCATGTTCATGCCTTCTTCTT
TTTCCTACAGCTCCTGGGCAACGTGCTGGTTATTGTGCTGTCTCATCATTTTGGCAAAGAATTGTAATAC
GACTCACTATAGGGCGAATTGATATGTCTAGATTAGATAAAAGTAAAGTGATTAACAGCGCATTAGAGCT
GCTTAATGAGGTCGGAATCGAAGGTTTAACAACCCGTAAACTCGCCCAGAAGCTAGGTGTAGAGCAGCCT
ACATTGTATTGGCATGTAAAAAATAAGCGGGCTTTGCTCGACGCCTTAGCCATTGAGATGTTAGATAGGC
ACCATACTCACTTTTGCCCTTTAGAAGGGGAAAGCTGGCAAGATTTTTTACGTAATAACGCTAAAAGTTT
TAGATGTGCTTTACTAAGTCATCGCGATGGAGCAAAAGTACATTTAGGTACACGGCCTACAGAAAAACAG
TATGAAACTCTCGAAAATCAATTAGCCTTTTTATGCCAACAAGGTTTTTCACTAGAGAATGCATTATATG
CACTCAGCGCTGTGGGGCATTTTACTTTAGGTTGCGTATTGGAAGATCAAGAGCATCAAGTCGCTAAAGA
AGAAAGGGAAACACCTACTACTGATAGTATGCCGCCATTATTACGACAAGCTATCGAATTATTTGATCAC
CAAGGTGCAGAGCCAGCCTTCTTATTCGGCCTTGAATTGATCATATGCGGATTAGAAAAACAACTTAAAT
GTGAAAGTGGGTCCGCGTACAGCGGATCCCGGGAATTCAGATCTTATTAAAGCAGAACTTGTTTATTGCA
GCTTATAATGGTTACAAATAAAGCAATAGCATCACAAATTTCACAAATAAAGCATTTTTTTCACTGCATT
CTAGTTGTGGTTTGTCCAAACTCATCAATGTATCTTATCATGTCTGGTCGAATCCATGGCGCAGAACTGG
TAGGTATGGAAGATCCGCGTTGACATTGATTATTGACTAGTTATTAATAGTAATCAATTACGGGGTCATT
AGTTCATAGCCCATATATGGAGTTCCGCGTTACATAACTTACGGTAAATGGCCCGCCTGGCTGACCGCCC
AACGACCCCCGCCCATTGACGTCAATAATGACGTATGTTCCCATAGTAACGCCAATAGGGACTTTCCATT
GACGTCAATGGGTGGAGTATTTACGGTAAACTGCCCACTTGGCAGTACATCAAGTGTATCATATGCCAAG
TACGCCCCCTATTGACGTCAATGACGGTAAATGGCCCGCCTGGCATTATGCCCAGTACATGACCTTATGG
GACTTTCCTACTTGGCAGTACATCTACGTATTAGTCATCGCTATTACCATGGTGATGCGGTTTTGGCAGT
ACATCAATGGGCGTGGATAGCGGTTTGACTCACGGGGATTTCCAAGTCTCCACCCCATTGACGTCAATGG
GAGTTTGTTTTGGCACCAAAATCAACGGGACTTTCCAAAATGTCGTAACAACTCCGCCCCATTGACGCAA
ATGGGCGGTAGGCGTGTACGGTGGGAGGTCTATATAAGCAGAGCTCTCCCTATCAGTGATAGAGATCTCC
CTATCAGTGATAGAGATCGTCGACGAGCTCGTTTAGTGAACCGTCAGATCGCCTGGAGACGCCATCCACG
CTGTTTTGACCTCCATAGAAGACACCGGGACCGATCCAGCCTCCGGACTCTAGCGTTTAAACTTAAGCTT
ACCACCATGGATTATAAAGACGATGATGACAAGCACCACCACCACCACCACGACAAGGATTGTGAAATGA
AACGCACCACACTGGACAGCCCTTTGGGGAAGCTGGAGCTGTCTGGTTGTGAGCAGGGTCTGCACGAAAT
AATTTTTCTGGGCAAGGGGACGTCTGCAGCTGATGCCGTGGAGGTCCCAGCCCCCGCTGCGGTTCTCGGA
GGTCCGGAGCCCCTGATGCAGGCTACAGCCTGGCTGAATGCCTATTTCCACCAGCCCGAGGCTATCGAAG
AGTTCCCCGTGCCGGCTCTTCACCATCCCGTTTTCCAGCAAGAGTCGTTCACCAGACAGGTGTTATGGAA
GCTGCTGAAGGTTGTGAAATTCGGAGAAGTGATTTCTTACTCTCACTTAGCAGCCCTGGCAGGCAACCCC
GCAGCCACGGCAGCAGTGAAGACGGCACTGAGTGGCAATCCTGTCCCTATCCTGATCCCGTGCCACAGAG
TGGTCCAGGGGGATTTGGATGTGGGCGGTTACGAGGGTGGACTGGCCGTGAAGGAATGGCTTCTGGCCCA
TGAAGGCCACCGGTTGGGGAAGCCAGGCTTGGGATTCGAACTGGAGGTGCTGTTCCAGGGCCCCGGTACC
GCCATCACAAGTTTGTACAAAAAAGCAGGCTTGAAGGAATTCGGTACCATGTCATTAGACTTTGGCAGTG
TGGCACTACCAGTGCAAAATGAAGATGAAGAGTATGACGAAGAGGACTATGAAAGAGAGAAAGAGTTGCA
GCAGTTACTCACAGACCTTCCCCATGACATGCTGGATGACGACCTCTCCTCTCCAGAGCTCCAGTATTCG
GACTGCAGCGAGGATGGCACAGACGGACAACCACATCATCCTGAGCAATTGGAGATGAGCTGGAATGAGC
AAATGCTGCCCAAATCTCAAAGTGTAAATGGCTATAATGAAATTCAGAGTTTATATGCTGGAGAAAAATG
TGGTAATGTCTGGGAAGAAAATAGAAGTAAAACTGAAGACCGACATCCTGTGTACCATCCTGAAGAAGGT
GGAGATGAAGGTGGAAGTGGTTATAGTCCTCCAAGTAAATGTGAACAGACTGATTTATATCACCTTCCTG
AAAACTTTAGGCCATATACCAATGGTCAGAAGCAGGAATTTAATAACCAAGCAACCAATGTAATTAAATT
TTCAGATCCTCAATGGAACCATTTTCAGGGTCCCAGTTGTCAAGGTTTGGAACCGTATAATAAAGTGACA
TATAAACCTTATCAGTCTTCTGCCCAGAATAATGGCTCACCAGCCCAGGAGATAACAGGAAGTGACACAT
TCGAAGGCCTGCAACAACAATTTTTAGGAGCTAATGAGAACTCTGCAGAAAATATGCAGATTATTCAACT
TCAGGTTCTTAACAAAGCAAAAGAGAGACAACTGGAGAACTTAATTGAAAAGTTAAATGAAAGTGAACGT
CAAATTCGATATCTGAATCACCAGCTTGTAATAATAAAAGATGAAAAGGATGGTTTGACTCTCAGCCTTC
GAGAATCACAGAAACTCTTTCAGAATGGAAAAGAAAGAGAGATACAGCTTGAAGCTCAAATAAAAGCACT
GGAGACTCAGATACAAGCATTAAAAGTCAATGAAGAACAGATGATCAAGAAGTCCAGAACAACTGAAATG
GCTCTGGAAAGCTTGAAGCAGCAGCTGGTGGACCTTCATCATTCTGAATCACTTCAACGAGCTAGAGAAC
AGCATGAGAGCATTGTTATGGGCCTCACAAAGAAGTACGAAGAGCAAGTATTGTCCTTACAAAAGAATTT
GGATGCCACAGTCACCGCACTTAAAGAACAGGAAGACATTTGCTCTCGTCTGAAAGATCACGTGAAACAA
CTGGAAAGGAATCAAGAAGCAATCAAGTTAGAAAAGACTGAGATCATTAATAAGTTGACAAGAAGTCTAG
AGGAGAGTCAAAAGCAGTGTGCCCACTTGTTGCAGTCCGGGTCAGTACAAGAGGTGGCTCAGCTACAGTT
CCAGCTGCAGCAAGCACAGAAGGCACATGCTATGAGTGCAAACATGAACAAGGCTTTGCAAGAAGAATTA
ACAGAACTAAAAGATGAAATTTCTCTCTATGAATCTGCTGCAAAACTAGGAATACATCCAAGTGACTCAG
AAGGAGAATTAAATATAGAACTCACTGAATCGTATGTGGATTTGGGTATTAAAAAGGTCAACTGGAAAAA
ATCCAAAGTTACCAGCATTGTACAAGAAGAAGACCCAAATGAAGAGCTTTCAAAAGATGAGTTCATTCTG
AAGTTAAAGGCAGAAGTACAGCGTTTGCTGGGTAGCAACTCAATGAAGCGTCATCTGGTGTCTCAGTTAC
AAAATGACCTCAAAGACTGTCATAAGAAAATTGAAGATCTCCACCAAGTGAAGAAGGATGAAAAAAGCAT
TGAGGTTGAGACTAAAACAGATACCTCAGAAAAACCAAAGAATCAATTATGGCCTGAGTCTTCTACTTCT
GATGTTGTCAGAGATGATATTCTGCTGCTTAAAAATGAAATTCAAGTTTTACAACAACAAAATCAGGAAC
TTAAAGAAACTGAAGGAAAACTGAGAAATACAAATCAAGACTTATGTAATCAAATGAGACAAATGGTACA
AGATTTTGACCATGACAAACAAGAAGCTGTGGATAGGTGTGAAAGGACTTATCAGCAGCACCATGAAGCC
ATGAAAACTCAAATACGTGAAAGCCTATTAGCAAAGCATGCTTTGGAGAAGCAGCAGCTCTTTGAGGCTT
ATGAGAGAACTCATTTGCAACTGAGGTCTGAGTTGGATAAGTTGAATAAGGAGGTGACTGCTGTGCAGGA
ATGTTACCTAGAAGTGTGCAGAGAGAAGGATAATCTAGAATTGACTCTCAGGAAGACCACTGAAAAGGAG
CAACAGACTCAGGAGAAGATCAAAGAAAAACTCATTCAACAGCTTGAAAAGGAGTGGCAGTCTAAGCTGG
ATCAAACTATAAAGGCAATGAAAAAGAAGACCTTAGATTGTGGCAGCCAAACTGACCAAGTAACCACCAG
TGATGTTATTTCCAAGAAAGAGATGGCAATTATGATAGAAGAGCAGAAGTGCACAATCCAGCAAAACTTA
GAACAAGAGAAGGACATAGCCATCAAGGGGGCTATGAAGAAACTCGAAATTGAATTGGAACTCAAACATT
GTGAAAATATTACCAAACAGGTAGAAATAGCTGTGCAAAATGCTCATCAGCGATGGCTGGGAGAACTACC
AGAGCTGGCAGAGTATCAAGCACTTGTGAAGGCAGAACAGAAAAAGTGGGAAGAACAGCATGAGGTCTCT
GTGAACAAAAGGATATCATTTGCTGTTTCTGAAGCTAAAGAGAAATGGAAGAGTGAGCTTGAAAATATGA
GGAAAAATATACTTCCTGGAAAGGAATTGGAAGAGAAGATTCATTCTCTTCAGAAGGAACTTGAGTTAAA
GAACGAAGAAGTCCCTGTGGTCATCAGGGCTGAGTTAGCTAAGGCTCGGAGTGAATGGAACAAAGAAAAG
CAAGAAGAAATCCACAGAATCCAAGAACAAAATGAGCAAGATTACCGGCAATTTTTAGATGATCACCGAA
ATAAAATTAATGAGGTGCTTGCGGCAGCTAAAGAAGACTTTATGAAACAAAAAACTGAACTACTTCTTCA
GAAGGAGACAGAATTACAAACTTGTCTAGACCAGAGTCGTAGAGAATGGACTATGCAGGAAGCCAAGCGG
ATCCAACTGGAAATCTATCAGTATGAGGAAGACATCCTGACTGTACTTGGGGTTCTTTTAAGTGATACCC
AAAAGGAGCACATCAGTGATTCTGAGGACAAGCAGCTTTTGGAAATCATGTCGACTTGTTCTTCAAAATG
GATGTCTGTGCAATATTTTGAAAAACTAAAGGGCTGCATACAGAAAGCATTTCAAGATACACTTCCTCTG
CTTGTAGAAAACGCTGACCCAGAATGGAAAAAGAGAAATATGGCCGAGCTCTCTAAGGATTCTGCCAGCC
AGGGCACTGGCCAAGGAGACCCTGGACCTGCTGCTGGACACCATGCTCAGCCCTTGGCCTTACAAGCAAC
AGAAGCAGAAGCTGAAGAGAATAATAAAGTTGTTGAAGAATTAATAGAAGAAAACAACGACATGAAGAAT
AAATTGGAAGAATTGCAAACACTTTGTAAAACACCACCAAGGTCATTGTCAGCAGGGGCCATTGAAAATG
CTTGCCTGCCATGCAGTGGGGGAGCCTTGGAAGAACTTCGTGGGCAGTACATTAAAGCTGTAAAAAAAAT
TAAATGTGACATGCTTCGTTATATTCAGGAGAGTAAGGAACGAGCTGCAGAAATGGTAAAAGCAGAGGTA
CTGCGAGAACGTCAAGAAACCGCCCGAAAGATGCGCAAATATTATTTGATTTGCCTCCAACAGATTTTGC
AGGATGATGGAAAAGAAGGGGCTGAGAAAAAGATTATGAATGCTGCTAGCAAACTTGCTACAATGGCAAA
ATTACTGGAAACACCTATTTCTAGTAAGTCCCAAAGCAAAACTACACAGTCAGCACTGCCCCTAACTTCA
GAGATGCTGATTGCAGTTAAAAAATCAAAAAGAAATGATGTGAATCAGAAAATACCATGTTGTATTGAAA
GCAAATCAAATAGTGTAAACACCATCACCAGAACTCTGTGCGAACAAGCTCCCAAGAGGAGGGCAGCTTG
TAACTTACAAAGGCTGTTAGAGAACTCAGAGCATCAGAGCATAAAGCATGTGGGATCCAAAGAGACACAT
TTGGAATTCCAGTTTGGGGATGGTAGTTGCAAGCACCTAAACAGTTTGCCAAGGAATGTTTCTCCTGAGT
TTGTTCCTTGTGAAGGTGAAGGAGGCTTTGGTTTGCACAAGAAGAAAGACCTACTCAGTGATAATGGTTC
TGAATCACTTCCGCATTCAGCTGCATACCCCTTTCTTGGAACCTTAGGAAATAAACCCTCACCTAGATGT
ACCCCTGGTCCTTCTGAATCAGGATGCATGCATATAACCTTTCGCGATTCTAATGAAAGACTTGGTTTAA
AAGTATATAAATGCAATCCACTAATGGAAAGTGAAAATGCTGCATCTGAGAAAAGTCAAGGTTTGGATGT
TCAGGAACCTCCAGTAAAAGATGGAGGGGACCTTAGTGACTGCTTGGGCTGGCCTTCCAGCAGTGCAACC
TTATCCTTTGACAGTCGTGAAGCATCATTTGTACATGGTAGGCCACAAGGAACTTTGGAAATACCAAGTG
AATCTGTTAAATCCAAACAGTTTTCACCATCCGGTTATCTTTCAGATACAGAGGAAAGTAATATGATTTG
TCAAACAATGAAATGTCAGCGTTATCAAACTCCATACCTGTCAGAAGAAACCACGTATTTGGAGCCAGGA
AAGATCAGTGTGAATTGTGGACACCCATCTCGTCATAAGGCTGATAGATTAAAGTCAGATTTCAAAAAAC
TGAGCAGTACATTACCATCTTCAGTGTGTCAGCAGCCTTCAAGAAAATTAATTGTTCCGCTATCTAGCCA
ACAAGATAGTGGCTTTGATAGCCCATTTGTTAATCTAGACTAGCTCGAGTGCGGCCGCAACCCAGCTTTC
