>Addgene plasmid #136825 | pEBTet-SNAP-Cep152 | depositor partial sequence | sequence record 264083 | Insert
ATGGGCGGTAGGCGTGTACGGTGGGAGGTCTATATAAGCAGAGCTCTCCCTATCAGTGATAGAGATCTCC
CTATCAGTGATAGAGATCGTCGACGAGCTCGTTTAGTGAACCGTCAGATCGCCTGGAGACGCCATCCACG
CTGTTTTGACCTCCATAGAAGACACCGGGACCGATCCAGCCTCCGGACTCTAGCGTTTAAACTTAAGCTT
ACCACCATGGATTATAAAGACGATGATGACAAGCACCACCACCACCACCACGACAAGGATTGTGAAATGA
AACGCACCACACTGGACAGCCCTTTGGGGAAGCTGGAGCTGTCTGGTTGTGAGCAGGGTCTGCACGAAAT
AATTTTTCTGGGCAAGGGGACGTCTGCAGCTGATGCCGTGGAGGTCCCAGCCCCCGCTGCGGTTCTCGGA
GGTCCGGAGCCCCTGATGCAGGCTACAGCCTGGCTGAATGCCTATTTCCACCAGCCCGAGGCTATCGAAG
AGTTCCCCGTGCCGGCTCTTCACCATCCCGTTTTCCAGCAAGAGTCGTTCACCAGACAGGTGTTATGGAA
GCTGCTGAAGGTTGTGAAATTCGGAGAAGTGATTTCTTACTCTCACTTAGCAGCCCTGGCAGGCAACCCC
GCAGCCACGGCAGCAGTGAAGACGGCACTGAGTGGCAATCCTGTCCCTATCCTGATCCCGTGCCACAGAG
TGGTCCAGGGGGATTTGGATGTGGGCGGTTACGAGGGTGGACTGGCCGTGAAGGAATGGCTTCTGGCCCA
TGAAGGCCACCGGTTGGGGAAGCCAGGCTTGGGATTCGAACTGGAGGTGCTGTTCCAGGGCCCCGGTACC
GCCATCACAAGTTTGTACAAAAAAGCAGGCTTGAAGGAATTCGGTACCATGTCATTAGACTTTGGCAGTG
TGGCACTACCAGTGCAAAATGAAGATGAAGAGTATGACGAAGAGGACTATGAAAGAGAGAAAGAGTTGCA
GCAGTTACTCACAGACCTTCCCCATGACATGCTGGATGACGACCTCTCCTCTCCAGAGCTCCAGTATTCG
GACTGCAGCGAGGATGGCACAGACGGACAACCACATCATCCTGAGCAATTGGAGATGAGCTGGAATGAGC
AAATGCTGCCCAAATCTCAAAGTGTAAATGGCTATAATGAAATTCAGAGTTTATATGCTGGAGAAAAATG
TGGTAATGTCTGGGAAGAAAATAGAAGTAAAACTGAAGACCGACATCCTGTGTACCATCCTGAAGAAGGT
GGAGATGAAGGTGGAAGTGGTTATAGTCCTCCAAGTAAATGTGAACAGACTGATTTATATCACCTTCCTG
AAAACTTTAGGCCATATACCAATGGTCAGAAGCAGGAATTTAATAACCAAGCAACCAATGTAATTAAATT
TTCAGATCCTCAATGGAACCATTTTCAGGGTCCCAGTTGTCAAGGTTTGGAACCGTATAATAAAGTGACA
TATAAACCTTATCAGTCTTCTGCCCAGAATAATGGCTCACCAGCCCAGGAGATAACAGGAAGTGACACAT
TCGAAGGCCTGCAACAACAATTTTTAGGAGCTAATGAGAACTCTGCAGAAAATATGCAGATTATTCAACT
TCAGGTTCTTAACAAAGCAAAAGAGAGACAACTGGAGAACTTAATTGAAAAGTTAAATGAAAGTGAACGT
CAAATTCGATATCTGAATCACCAGCTTGTAATAATAAAAGATGAAAAGGATGGTTTGACTCTCAGCCTTC
GAGAATCACAGAAACTCTTTCAGAATGGAAAAGAAAGAGAGATACAGCTTGAAGCTCAAATAAAAGCACT
GGAGACTCAGATACAAGCATTAAAAGTCAATGAAGAACAGATGATCAAGAAGTCCAGAACAACTGAAATG
GCTCTGGAAAGCTTGAAGCAGCAGCTGGTGGACCTTCATCATTCTGAATCACTTCAACGAGCTAGAGAAC
AGCATGAGAGCATTGTTATGGGCCTCACAAAGAAGTACGAAGAGCAAGTATTGTCCTTACAAAAGAATTT
GGATGCCACAGTCACCGCACTTAAAGAACAGGAAGACATTTGCTCTCGTCTGAAAGATCACGTGAAACAA
CTGGAAAGGAATCAAGAAGCAATCAAGTTAGAAAAGACTGAGATCATTAATAAGTTGACAAGAAGTCTAG
AGGAGAGTCAAAAGCAGTGTGCCCACTTGTTGCAGTCCGGGTCAGTACAAGAGGTGGCTCAGCTACAGTT
CCAGCTGCAGCAAGCACAGAAGGCACATGCTATGAGTGCAAACATGAACAAGGCTTTGCAAGAAGAATTA
ACAGAACTAAAAGATGAAATTTCTCTCTATGAATCTGCTGCAAAACTAGGAATACATCCAAGTGACTCAG
AAGGAGAATTAAATATAGAACTCACTGAATCGTATGTGGATTTGGGTATTAAAAAGGTCAACTGGAAAAA
ATCCAAAGTTACCAGCATTGTACAAGAAGAAGACCCAAATGAAGAGCTTTCAAAAGATGAGTTCATTCTG
AAGTTAAAGGCAGAAGTACAGCGTTTGCTGGGTAGCAACTCAATGAAGCGTCATCTGGTGTCTCAGTTAC
AAAATGACCTCAAAGACTGTCATAAGAAAATTGAAGATCTCCACCAAGTGAAGAAGGATGAAAAAAGCAT
TGAGGTTGAGACTAAAACAGATACCTCAGAAAAACCAAAGAATCAATTATGGCCTGAGTCTTCTACTTCT
GATGTTGTCAGAGATGATATTCTGCTGCTTAAAAATGAAATTCAAGTTTTACAACAACAAAATCAGGAAC
TTAAAGAAACTGAAGGAAAACTGAGAAATACAAATCAAGACTTATGTAATCAAATGAGACAAATGGTACA
AGATTTTGACCATGACAAACAAGAAGCTGTGGATAGGTGTGAAAGGACTTATCAGCAGCACCATGAAGCC
ATGAAAACTCAAATACGTGAAAGCCTATTAGCAAAGCATGCTTTGGAGAAGCAGCAGCTCTTTGAGGCTT
ATGAGAGAACTCATTTGCAACTGAGGTCTGAGTTGGATAAGTTGAATAAGGAGGTGACTGCTGTGCAGGA
ATGTTACCTAGAAGTGTGCAGAGAGAAGGATAATCTAGAATTGACTCTCAGGAAGACCACTGAAAAGGAG
CAACAGACTCAGGAGAAGATCAAAGAAAAACTCATTCAACAGCTTGAAAAGGAGTGGCAGTCTAAGCTGG
ATCAAACTATAAAGGCAATGAAAAAGAAGACCTTAGATTGTGGCAGCCAAACTGACCAAGTAACCACCAG
TGATGTTATTTCCAAGAAAGAGATGGCAATTATGATAGAAGAGCAGAAGTGCACAATCCAGCAAAACTTA
GAACAAGAGAAGGACATAGCCATCAAGGGGGCTATGAAGAAACTCGAAATTGAATTGGAACTCAAACATT
GTGAAAATATTACCAAACAGGTAGAAATAGCTGTGCAAAATGCTCATCAGCGATGGCTGGGAGAACTACC
AGAGCTGGCAGAGTATCAAGCACTTGTGAAGGCAGAACAGAAAAAGTGGGAAGAACAGCATGAGGTCTCT
GTGAACAAAAGGATATCATTTGCTGTTTCTGAAGCTAAAGAGAAATGGAAGAGTGAGCTTGAAAATATGA
GGAAAAATATACTTCCTGGAAAGGAATTGGAAGAGAAGATTCATTCTCTTCAGAAGGAACTTGAGTTAAA
GAACGAAGAAGTCCCTGTGGTCATCAGGGCTGAGTTAGCTAAGGCTCGGAGTGAATGGAACAAAGAAAAG
CAAGAAGAAATCCACAGAATCCAAGAACAAAATGAGCAAGATTACCGGCAATTTTTAGATGATCACCGAA
ATAAAATTAATGAGGTGCTTGCGGCAGCTAAAGAAGACTTTATGAAACAAAAAACTGAACTACTTCTTCA
GAAGGAGACAGAATTACAAACTTGTCTAGACCAGAGTCGTAGAGAATGGACTATGCAGGAAGCCAAGCGG
ATCCAACTGGAAATCTATCAGTATGAGGAAGACATCCTGACTGTACTTGGGGTTCTTTTAAGTGATACCC
AAAAGGAGCACATCAGTGATTCTGAGGACAAGCAGCTTTTGGAAATCATGTCGACTTGTTCTTCAAAATG
GATGTCTGTGCAATATTTTGAAAAACTAAAGGGCTGCATACAGAAAGCATTTCAAGATACACTTCCTCTG
CTTGTAGAAAACGCTGACCCAGAATGGAAAAAGAGAAATATGGCCGAGCTCTCTAAGGATTCTGCCAGCC
AGGGCACTGGCCAAGGAGACCCTGGACCTGCTGCTGGACACCATGCTCAGCCCTTGGCCTTACAAGCAAC
AGAAGCAGAAGCTGAAGAGAATAATAAAGTTGTTGAAGAATTAATAGAAGAAAACAACGACATGAAGAAT
AAATTGGAAGAATTGCAAACACTTTGTAAAACACCACCAAGGTCATTGTCAGCAGGGGCCATTGAAAATG
CTTGCCTGCCATGCAGTGGGGGAGCCTTGGAAGAACTTCGTGGGCAGTACATTAAAGCTGTAAAAAAAAT
TAAATGTGACATGCTTCGTTATATTCAGGAGAGTAAGGAACGAGCTGCAGAAATGGTAAAAGCAGAGGTA
CTGCGAGAACGTCAAGAAACCGCCCGAAAGATGCGCAAATATTATTTGATTTGCCTCCAACAGATTTTGC
AGGATGATGGAAAAGAAGGGGCTGAGAAAAAGATTATGAATGCTGCTAGCAAACTTGCTACAATGGCAAA
ATTACTGGAAACACCTATTTCTAGTAAGTCCCAAAGCAAAACTACACAGTCAGCACTGCCCCTAACTTCA
GAGATGCTGATTGCAGTTAAAAAATCAAAAAGAAATGATGTGAATCAGAAAATACCATGTTGTATTGAAA
GCAAATCAAATAGTGTAAACACCATCACCAGAACTCTGTGCGAACAAGCTCCCAAGAGGAGGGCAGCTTG
TAACTTACAAAGGCTGTTAGAGAACTCAGAGCATCAGAGCATAAAGCATGTGGGATCCAAAGAGACACAT
TTGGAATTCCAGTTTGGGGATGGTAGTTGCAAGCACCTAAACAGTTTGCCAAGGAATGTTTCTCCTGAGT
TTGTTCCTTGTGAAGGTGAAGGAGGCTTTGGTTTGCACAAGAAGAAAGACCTACTCAGTGATAATGGTTC
TGAATCACTTCCGCATTCAGCTGCATACCCCTTTCTTGGAACCTTAGGAAATAAACCCTCACCTAGATGT
ACCCCTGGTCCTTCTGAATCAGGATGCATGCATATAACCTTTCGCGATTCTAATGAAAGACTTGGTTTAA
AAGTATATAAATGCAATCCACTAATGGAAAGTGAAAATGCTGCATCTGAGAAAAGTCAAGGTTTGGATGT
TCAGGAACCTCCAGTAAAAGATGGAGGGGACCTTAGTGACTGCTTGGGCTGGCCTTCCAGCAGTGCAACC
TTATCCTTTGACAGTCGTGAAGCATCATTTGTACATGGTAGGCCACAAGGAACTTTGGAAATACCAAGTG
AATCTGTTAAATCCAAACAGTTTTCACCATCCGGTTATCTTTCAGATACAGAGGAAAGTAATATGATTTG
TCAAACAATGAAATGTCAGCGTTATCAAACTCCATACCTGTCAGAAGAAACCACGTATTTGGAGCCAGGA
AAGATCAGTGTGAATTGTGGACACCCATCTCGTCATAAGGCTGATAGATTAAAGTCAGATTTCAAAAAAC
TGAGCAGTACATTACCATCTTCAGTGTGTCAGCAGCCTTCAAGAAAATTAATTGTTCCGCTATCTAGCCA
ACAAGATAGTGGCTTTGATAGCCCATTTGTTAATCTAGACTAG
